>Addgene plasmid #215053 | EGFP-Cyclin E1 | addgene full sequence | sequence record 428687 | Addgene NGS Result
CTGCAGCCTGAATATGGGCCAAACAGGATATCTGTGGTAAGCAGTTCCTGCCCCGGCTCAGGGCCAAGAA
CAGATGGAACAGCTGAATATGGGCCAAACAGGATATCTGTGGTAAGCAGTTCCTGCCCCGGCTCAGGGCC
AAGAACAGATGGTCCCCAGATGCGGTCCAGCCCTCAGCAGTTTCTAGAGAACCATCAGATGTTTCCAGGG
TGCCCCAAGGACCTGAAATGACCCTGTGCCTTATTTGAACTAACCAATCAGTTCGCTTCTCGCTTCTGTT
CGCGCGCTTCTGCTCCCCGAGCTCAATAAAAGAGCCCACAACCCCTCACTCGGGGCGCCAGTCCTCCGAT
TGACTGAGTCGCCCGGGTACCCGTGTATCCAATAAACCCTCTTGCAGTTGCATCCGACTTGTGGTCTCGC
TGTTCCTTGGGAGGGTCTCCTCTGAGTGATTGACTACCCGTCAGCGGGGGTCTTTCATTTGGGGGCTCGT
CCGGGATCGGGAGACCCCTGCCCAGGGACCACCGACCCACCACCGGGAGGCAAGCTGGCCAGCAACTTAT
CTGTGTCTGTCCGATTGTCTAGTGTCTATGACTGATTTTATGCGCCTGCGTCGGTACTAGTTAGCTAACT
AGCTCTGTATCTGGCGGACCCGTGGTGGAACTGACGAGTTCTGAACACCCGGCCGCAACCCTGGGAGACG
TCCCAGGGACTTTGGGGGCCGTTTTTGTGGCCCGACCTGAGGAAGGGAGTCGATGTGGAATCCGACCCCG
TCAGGATATGTGGTTCTGGTAGGAGACGAGAACCTAAAACAGTTCCCGCCTCCGTCTGAATTTTTGCTTT
CGGTTTGGAACCGAAGCCGCGCGTCTTGTCTGCTGCAGCGCTGCAGCATCGTTCTGTGTTGTCTCTGTCT
GACTGTGTTTCTGTATTTGTCTGAAAATTAGGGCCAGACTGTTACCACTCCCTTAAGTTTGACCTTAGGT
CACTGGAAAGATGTCGAGCGGATCGCTCACAACCAGTCGGTAGATGTCAAGAAGAGACGTTGGGTTACCT
TCTGCTCTGCAGAATGGCCAACCTTTAACGTCGGATGGCCGCGAGACGGCACCTTTAACCGAGACCTCAT
CACCCAGGTTAAGATCAAGGTCTTTTCACCTGGCCCGCATGGACACCCAGACCAGGTCCCCTACATCGTG
ACCTGGGAAGCCTTGGCTTTTGACCCCCCTCCCTGGGTCAAGCCCTTTGTACACCCTAAGCCTCCGCCTC
CTCTTCCTCCATCCGCCCCGTCTCTCCCCCTTGAACCTCCTCGTTCGACCCCGCCTCGATCCTCCCTTTA
TCCAGCCCTCACTCCTTCTCTAGGCGCCGGCCGGATCCCAGTGTGGTGGTACGCTACCGGTCGCCACCAT
GGTGAGCAAGGGCGAGGAGCTGTTCACCGGGGTGGTGCCCATCCTGGTCGAGCTGGACGGCGACGTAAAC
GGCCACAAGTTCAGCGTGTCCGGCGAGGGCGAGGGCGATGCCACCTACGGCAAGCTGACCCTGAAGTTCA
TCTGCACCACCGGCAAGCTGCCCGTGCCCTGGCCCACCCTCGTGACCACCCTGACCTACGGCGTGCAGTG
CTTCAGCCGCTACCCCGACCACATGAAGCAGCACGACTTCTTCAAGTCCGCCATGCCCGAAGGCTACGTC
CAGGAGCGCACCATCTTCTTCAAGGACGACGGCAACTACAAGACCCGCGCCGAGGTGAAGTTCGAGGGCG
ACACCCTGGTGAACCGCATCGAGCTGAAGGGCATCGACTTCAAGGAGGACGGCAACATCCTGGGGCACAA
GCTGGAGTACAACTACAACAGCCACAACGTCTATATCATGGCCGACAAGCAGAAGAACGGCATCAAGGTG
AACTTCAAGATCCGCCACAACATCGAGGACGGCAGCGTGCAGCTCGCCGACCACTACCAGCAGAACACCC
CCATCGGCGACGGCCCCGTGCTGCTGCCCGACAACCACTACCTGAGCACCCAGTCCGCCCTGAGCAAAGA
CCCCAACGAGAAGCGCGATCACATGGTCCTGCTGGAGTTCGTGACCGCCGCCGGGATCACTCTCGGCATG
GACGAGCTGTACAAGTCCGGACTCAGATCTCCGAGGGAGCGCAGGGAGCGGGATGCGAAGGAGCGGGACA
CCATGAAGGAGGACGGCGGCGCGGAGTTCTCGGCTCGCTCCAGGAAGAGGAAGGCAAACGTGACCGTTTT
TTTGCAGGATCCAGATGAAGAAATGGCCAAAATCGACAGGACGGCGAGGGACCAGTGTGGGAGCCAGCCT
TGGGACAATAATGCAGTCTGTGCAGACCCCTGCTCCCTGATCCCCACACCTGACAAAGAAGATGATGACC
GGGTTTACCCAAACTCAACGTGCAAGCCTCGGATTATTGCACCATCCAGAGGCTCCCCGCTGCCTGTACT
GAGCTGGGCAAATAGAGAGGAAGTCTGGAAAATCATGTTAAACAAGGAAAAGACATACTTAAGGGATCAG
CACTTTCTTGAGCAACACCCTCTTCTGCAGCCAAAAATGCGAGCAATTCTTCTGGATTGGTTAATGGAGG
TGTGTGAAGTCTATAAACTTCACAGGGAGACCTTTTACTTGGCACAAGATTTCTTTGACCGGTATATGGC
GACACAAGAAAATGTTGTAAAAACTCTTTTACAGCTTATTGGGATTTCATCTTTATTTATTGCAGCCAAA
CTTGAGGAAATCTATCCTCCAAAGTTGCACCAGTTTGCGTATGTGACAGATGGAGCTTGTTCAGGAGATG
AAATTCTCACCATGGAATTAATGATTATGAAGGCCCTTAAGTGGCGTTTAAGTCCCCTGACTATTGTGTC
CTGGCTGAATGTATACATGCAGGTTGCATATCTAAATGACTTACATGAAGTGCTACTGCCGCAGTATCCC
CAGCAAATCTTTATACAGATTGCAGAGCTGTTGGATCTCTGTGTCCTGGATGTTGACTGCCTTGAATTTC
CTTATGGTATACTTGCTGCTTCGGCCTTGTATCATTTCTCGTCATCTGAATTGATGCAAAAGGTTTCAGG
GTATCAGTGGTGCGACATAGAGAACTGTGTCAAGTGGATGGTTCCATTTGCCATGGTTATAAGGGAGACG
GGGAGCTCAAAACTGAAGCACTTCAGGGGCGTCGCTGATGAAGATGCACACAACATACAGACCCACAGAG
ACAGCTTGGATTTGCTGGACAAAGCCCGAGCAAAGAAAGCCATGTTGTCTGAACAAAATAGGGCTTCTCC
TCTCCCCAGTGGGCTCCTCACCCCGCCACAGAGCGGTAAGAAGCAGAGCAGCGGGCCGGAAATGGCGTGA
GTCGACCCTGTGGAATGTGTGTCAGTTAGGGTGTGGAAAGTCCCCAGGCTCCCCAGCAGGCAGAAGTATG
CAAAGCATGCATCTCAATTAGTCAGCAACCAGGTGTGGAAAGTCCCCAGGCTCCCCAGCAGGCAGAAGTA
TGCAAAGCATGCATCTCAATTAGTCAGCAACCATAGTCCCGCCCCTAACTCCGCCCATCCCGCCCCTAAC
TCCGCCCAGTTCCGCCCATTCTCCGCCCCATGGCTGACTAATTTTTTTTATTTATGCAGAGGCCGAGGCC
GCCTCGGCCTCTGAGCTATTCCAGAAGTAGTGAGGAGGCTTTTTTGGAGGCCTAGGCTTTTGCAAAAAGC
TTACCATGACCGAGTACAAGCCCACGGTGCGCCTCGCCACCCGCGACGACGTCCCCAGGGCCGTACGCAC
CCTCGCCGCCGCGTTCGCCGACTACCCCGCCACGCGCCACACCGTCGATCCGGACCGCCACATCGAGCGG
GTCACCGAGCTGCAAGAACTCTTCCTCACGCGCGTCGGGCTCGACATCGGCAAGGTGTGGGTCGCGGACG
ACGGCGCCGCGGTGGCGGTCTGGACCACGCCGGAGAGCGTCGAAGCGGGGGCGGTGTTCGCCGAGATCGG
CCCGCGCATGGCCGAGTTGAGCGGTTCCCGGCTGGCCGCGCAGCAACAGATGGAAGGCCTCCTGGCGCCG
CACCGGCCCAAGGAGCCCGCGTGGTTCCTGGCCACCGTCGGCGTCTCGCCCGACCACCAGGGCAAGGGTC
TGGGCAGCGCCGTCGTGCTCCCCGGAGTGGAGGCGGCCGAGCGCGCCGGGGTGCCCGCCTTCCTGGAGAC
CTCCGCGCCCCGCAACCTCCCCTTCTACGAGCGGCTCGGCTTCACCGTCACCGCCGACGTCGAGGTGCCC
GAAGGACCGCGCACCTGGTGCATGACCCGCAAGCCCGGTGCCTGACGCCCGCCCCACGACCCGCAGCGCC
CGACCGAAAGGAGCGCACGACCCCATGCATCGATAAAATAAAAGATTTTATTTAGTCTCCAGAAAAAGGG
GGGAATGAAAGACCCCACCTGTAGGTTTGGCAAGCTAGCTTAAGTAACGCCATTTTGCAAGGCATGGAAA
AATACATAACTGAGAATAGAGAAGTTCAGATCAAGGTCAGGAACAGATGGAACAGCTGAATATGGGCCAA
ACAGGATATCTGTGGTAAGCAGTTCCTGCCCCGGCTCAGGGCCAAGAACAGATGGAACAGCTGAATATGG
GCCAAACAGGATATCTGTGGTAAGCAGTTCCTGCCCCGGCTCAGGGCCAAGAACAGATGGTCCCCAGATG
CGGTCCAGCCCTCAGCAGTTTCTAGAGAACCATCAGATGTTTCCAGGGTGCCCCAAGGACCTGAAATGAC
CCTGTGCCTTATTTGAACTAACCAATCAGTTCGCTTCTCGCTTCTGTTCGCGCGCTTCTGCTCCCCGAGC
TCAATAAAAGAGCCCACAACCCCTCACTCGGGGCGCCAGTCCTCCGATTGACTGAGTCGCCCGGGTACCC
GTGTATCCAATAAACCCTCTTGCAGTTGCATCCGACTTGTGGTCTCGCTGTTCCTTGGGAGGGTCTCCTC
TGAGTGATTGACTACCCGTCAGCGGGGGTCTTTCACATGCAGCATGTATCAAAATTAATTTGGTTTTTTT
TCTTAAGTATTTACATTAAATGGCCATAGTTGCATTAATGAATCGGCCAACGCGCGGGGAGAGGCGGTTT
GCGTATTGGGCGCTCTTCCGCTTCCTCGCTCACTGACTCGCTGCGCTCGGTCGTTCGGCTGCGGCGAGCG
GTATCAGCTCACTCAAAGGCGGTAATACGGTTATCCACAGAATCAGGGGATAACGCAGGAAAGAACATGT
GAGCAAAAGGCCAGCAAAAGGCCAGGAACCGTAAAAAGGCCGCGTTGCTGGCGTTTTTCCATAGGCTCCG
CCCCCCTGACGAGCATCACAAAAATCGACGCTCAAGTCAGAGGTGGCGAAACCCGACAGGACTATAAAGA
TACCAGGCGTTTCCCCCTGGAAGCTCCCTCGTGCGCTCTCCTGTTCCGACCCTGCCGCTTACCGGATACC
TGTCCGCCTTTCTCCCTTCGGGAAGCGTGGCGCTTTCTCATAGCTCACGCTGTAGGTATCTCAGTTCGGT
GTAGGTCGTTCGCTCCAAGCTGGGCTGTGTGCACGAACCCCCCGTTCAGCCCGACCGCTGCGCCTTATCC
GGTAACTATCGTCTTGAGTCCAACCCGGTAAGACACGACTTATCGCCACTGGCAGCAGCCACTGGTAACA
GGATTAGCAGAGCGAGGTATGTAGGCGGTGCTACAGAGTTCTTGAAGTGGTGGCCTAACTACGGCTACAC
TAGAAGAACAGTATTTGGTATCTGCGCTCTGCTGAAGCCAGTTACCTTCGGAAAAAGAGTTGGTAGCTCT
TGATCCGGCAAACAAACCACCGCTGGTAGCGGTGGTTTTTTTGTTTGCAAGCAGCAGATTACGCGCAGAA
AAAAAGGATCTCAAGAAGATCCTTTGATCTTTTCTACGGGGTCTGACGCTCAGTGGAACGAAAACTCACG
TTAAGGGATTTTGGTCATGAGATTATCAAAAAGGATCTTCACCTAGATCCTTTTGCGGCCGCAAATCAAT
CTAAAGTATATATGAGTAAACTTGGTCTGACAGTTACCAATGCTTAATCAGTGAGGCACCTATCTCAGCG
ATCTGTCTATTTCGTTCATCCATAGTTGCCTGACTCCCCGTCGTGTAGATAACTACGATACGGGAGGGCT
TACCATCTGGCCCCAGTGCTGCAATGATACCGCGAGACCCACGCTCACCGGCTCCAGATTTATCAGCAAT
AAACCAGCCAGCCGGAAGGGCCGAGCGCAGAAGTGGTCCTGCAACTTTATCCGCCTCCATCCAGTCTATT
AATTGTTGCCGGGAAGCTAGAGTAAGTAGTTCGCCAGTTAATAGTTTGCGCAACGTTGTTGCCATTGCTA
CAGGCATCGTGGTGTCACGCTCGTCGTTTGGTATGGCTTCATTCAGCTCCGGTTCCCAACGATCAAGGCG
AGTTACATGATCCCCCATGTTGTGCAAAAAAGCGGTTAGCTCCTTCGGTCCTCCGATCGTTGTCAGAAGT
AAGTTGGCCGCAGTGTTATCACTCATGGTTATGGCAGCACTGCATAATTCTCTTACTGTCATGCCATCCG
TAAGATGCTTTTCTGTGACTGGTGAGTACTCAACCAAGTCATTCTGAGAATAGTGTATGCGGCGACCGAG
TTGCTCTTGCCCGGCGTCAATACGGGATAATACCGCGCCACATAGCAGAACTTTAAAAGTGCTCATCATT
GGAAAACGTTCTTCGGGGCGAAAACTCTCAAGGATCTTACCGCTGTTGAGATCCAGTTCGATGTAACCCA
CTCGTGCACCCAACTGATCTTCAGCATCTTTTACTTTCACCAGCGTTTCTGGGTGAGCAAAAACAGGAAG
GCAAAATGCCGCAAAAAAGGGAATAAGGGCGACACGGAAATGTTGAATACTCATACTCTTCCTTTTTCAA
TATTATTGAAGCATTTATCAGGGTTATTGTCTCATGAGCGGATACATATTTGAATGTATTTAGAAAAATA
AACAAATAGGGGTTCCGCGCACATTTCCCCGAAAAGTGCCAC
Features (pLannotate 1.2.2; 13 found; start..end, strand, type, name):
      8..477     +  LTR            LTR: long terminal repeat from Moloney murine leukemia virus
    601..875     +  misc_feature   MESV Ψ (fragment): packaging signal of murine embryonic stem cell virus
    942..1358    +  CDS            gag (truncated): truncated Moloney murine leukemia virus (MMLV) gag gene lacking the start codon
   1399..2115    +  CDS            EGFP: EGFP is a basic (constitutively fluorescent) green fluorescent protein published in 1996, derived from Aequorea victoria. It is reported to be a rapidly-maturing weak dimer with moderate acid sensitivity.
   2131..3357    +  CDS            CCNE1: CCNE1_HUMAN - Also known as CCNE. Experimental evidence at protein level: Swiss-Prot protein existence level 1. Essential for the control of the cell cycle at the G1/S (start) transition. From Homo sapiens (Human).
   3377..3706    +  promoter       SV40 promoter: SV40 enhancer and early promoter
   3716..4315    +  CDS            PuroR: puromycin N-acetyltransferase; pac from Streptomyces alboniger; confers resistance to puromycin
   4414..4535    +  LTR            3' LTR (ΔU3) (fragment): self-inactivating 3' long terminal repeat (LTR) from Moloney murine leukemia virus
   4536..5005    +  LTR            LTR: long terminal repeat from Moloney murine leukemia virus
   5071..5123    -  CDS            lacI (fragment): lac repressor; lacI; The lac repressor binds to the lac operator to inhibit transcription in E. coli. This inhibition can be relieved by adding lactose or isopropyl-β-D-thiogalactopyranoside (IPTG).
   5306..5894    -  rep_origin     ori: high-copy-number ColE1/pMB1/pBR322/pUC origin of replication
   6054..6914    -  CDS            AmpR: β-lactamase; bla; confers resistance to ampicillin, carbenicillin, and related antibiotics
   6915..7019    -  promoter       AmpR promoter: bla
