[The description below was written by a language model from this plasmid's Addgene catalogue record and pLannotate feature annotations shown in this document.]
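Description:
EGFP-Cyclin E1 is a 7,042-nt gammaretroviral expression plasmid built on the pBABE backbone for stable delivery of a fluorescently tagged human cyclin E1 into mammalian cells. In bacteria it is maintained through a high-copy ColE1/pUC-type origin and selected with ampicillin via the β-lactamase gene and its native promoter. The retroviral portion is flanked by Moloney murine leukemia virus long terminal repeats. Downstream of the 5' LTR lie a packaging signal (annotated as an MESV Ψ fragment) and a truncated gag segment lacking its start codon, which together promote efficient encapsidation of the genomic RNA when the plasmid is introduced into a packaging cell line that supplies the viral proteins in trans. A short stretch next to the 3' LTR is annotated as a ΔU3 fragment, but a full-length LTR follows directly, which is consistent with a conventional, non-self-inactivating design in which the LTR serves as the promoter. A small lacI fragment in the backbone appears to be a non-functional remnant.

The payload is EGFP fused to the N terminus of human CCNE1, the cyclin that controls the G1/S transition, with transcription driven by the 5' LTR as stated in the record. Immediately downstream, an SV40 enhancer/early promoter drives puromycin N-acetyltransferase, so that transduced cells carrying the integrated provirus can be selected with puromycin. The construct is intended for producing retrovirus to generate cell populations stably expressing EGFP-cyclin E1. The tag allows the protein to be followed by fluorescence or recovered through GFP. It was deposited in connection with a study of CDK-independent roles of D-type cyclins in DNA mismatch repair, though the record does not state its specific role in that work.
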