Addgene plasmid #215053: EGFP-Cyclin E1
Purpose: Expresses EGFP-Cyclin E1 in mammalian cells from a retroviral vector.
Depositing lab: Michele Pagano. Depositing organization: NYU Grossman School of Medicine. Publication: CDK-independent role of D-type cyclins in regulating DNA mismatch repair. Rona G, Miwatani-Minter B, Zhang Q, Goldberg HV, Kerzhnerman MA, Howard JB, Simoneschi D, Lane E, Hobbs JW, Sassani E, Wang AA, Keegan S, Laverty DJ, Piett CG, Pongor LS, Xu ML, Andrade J, Thomas A, Sicinski P, Askenazi M, Ueberheide B, Fenyo D, Nagel ZD, Pagano M. Mol Cell. 2024 Feb 29:S1097-2765(24)00129-1. doi: 10.1016/j.molcel.2024.02.010. PubMed 38458201.
Backbone
  Vector backbone: pBABE
  Vector type: Mammalian Expression, Retroviral
  Selectable markers: Puromycin
Growth in bacteria
  Bacterial resistance: Ampicillin, 100 μg/mL
  Growth temperature: 37°C
  Growth strain: NEB Stable
  Copy number: High Copy
Gene/Insert
  Gene/Insert name: CCNE1 (alt name: CCNE)
  Species: H. sapiens (human)
  Entrez Gene: CCNE1 (a.k.a. CCNE, pCCNE1)
  Promoter: LTR
  Tag / fusion protein: EGFP (N terminal on insert)
  Cloning method: Unknown
  Sequencing primers: 5′ pBABE 5'; 3′ pBABE 3'
Terms and licenses: Academic/Nonprofit Terms; Industry Terms: Not Available to Industry
How to cite: EGFP-Cyclin E1 was a gift from Michele Pagano (Addgene plasmid # 215053 ; http://n2t.net/addgene:215053 ; RRID:Addgene_215053)
